Addgene plasmid #25422: -24lacZ
Depositing lab: David J. Goldhamer. Depositing organization: University of Pennsylvania. Publication: Two upstream enhancers collaborate to regulate the spatial patterning and timing of MyoD transcription during mouse development. Chen JC, Love CM, Goldhamer DJ. Dev Dyn. 2001 Jul . 221(3):274-88. 10.1002/dvdy.1138 PubMed 11458388.
Backbone
  Vector backbone: pPD46.21
  Backbone manufacturer: Fire et al., 1990
  Backbone size w/o insert (bp): 6110
  Vector type: Mammalian Expression ; Reporter construct
Growth in bacteria
  Bacterial resistance: Ampicillin, 100 μg/mL
  Growth temperature: 37°C
  Growth strain: DH5alpha
  Copy number: Unknown
Gene/Insert
  Gene/Insert name: Myo D 5' flanking sequence (alt name: MyoD)
  Species: H. sapiens (human)
  Insert size (bp): 24000
  Entrez Gene: MYOD1 (a.k.a. CMYP17, MYF3, MYOD, MYODRIF, PUM, bHLHc1)
  Tag / fusion protein: lacZ (C terminal on insert)
  Cloning method: Restriction Enzyme; 5′ cloning site SalI (unknown if destroyed); 3′ cloning site AscI (unknown if destroyed)
  Sequencing primers: 5′ N/A; 3′ LacZ-R
Terms and licenses: Academic/Nonprofit Terms; Industry Terms: Not Available to Industry
Depositor comments: -24lacZ contains approximately 24 kb of 5' flanking sequences of the human MyoD gene, cloned upstream of the lacZ reporter gene in the vector pPD46.21 (Fire et al., 1990). MyoD flanking sequences were derived from the CAT reporter construct, -24CAT (Goldhamer et al., 1992), as follows. The unique XhoI site, which is just 3' of human sequences in -24CAT, was Klenow-filled and AscI linkers (New England Biolabs) were added by blunt-end ligation using standard methods. AscI linkers were also added to the unique SmaI site in the polylinker of pPD46.21. The 24-kb fragment was excised from -24CAT by digestion with SalI and AscI, purified by agarose gel electrophoresis and GENECLEAN Xbio-gene), and directionally cloned into pPD46.21 that had been similarly prepared. The resulting clone contains contiguous MyoD 5' flanking sequences from approximately 24 kb upstream to 170 bp downstream of the MyoD transcriptional start site (-37 relative to the start of translation).
How to cite: -24lacZ was a gift from David J. Goldhamer (Addgene plasmid # 25422 ; http://n2t.net/addgene:25422 ; RRID:Addgene_25422)
