[The description below was written by a language model from this plasmid's Addgene catalogue record.]
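Description:
-24lacZ is a large lacZ reporter plasmid built in the pPD46.21 backbone (about 6.1 kb without insert), a promoterless lacZ vector, and is catalogued as a mammalian expression/reporter construct. It is propagated in E. coli under ampicillin selection. The record lists the copy number as unknown and names no origin of replication. No feature table is provided, so the finer details of the backbone, such as polyadenylation signals or any localization sequence on lacZ, are not documented here.

The payload is roughly 24 kb of contiguous 5' flanking sequence from the human MYOD1 (MyoD) gene, placed directly upstream of lacZ. The fragment runs from about 24 kb upstream of the transcriptional start site to 170 bp downstream of it, ending 37 bp before the start of translation. It therefore carries the native MyoD promoter, the transcription start and part of the 5' untranslated region, but no MyoD coding sequence. β-galactosidase expression thus depends entirely on the regulatory information within the human flanking DNA.

The fragment was transferred from an earlier CAT reporter, -24CAT. AscI linkers were added to a filled-in XhoI site just 3' of the human sequences and to the SmaI site of the pPD46.21 polylinker, which allowed directional cloning as a SalI–AscI fragment.

The associated publication concerns two upstream enhancers that together control the spatial pattern and timing of MyoD transcription during mouse development. In that context, the construct serves as a full-length reference reporter for visualizing MyoD regulatory activity by β-galactosidase staining, and as a baseline for comparison with constructs that alter the upstream regulatory elements.
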