>Addgene plasmid #25422 | -24lacZ | addgene partial sequence | sequence record 31126 | 25422 with LacZ-R
GCTTCTGGTGCCGGAACCAGGCAAAGCGCCATTCGCCATTCAGGCTGCGCAACTGTTGGGAAGGGCGATC
GGTGCGGGCCTCTTCGCTATTACGCCAGCTGGCGAAAGGGGGATGTGCTGCAAGGCGATTAAGTTGGGTA
ACGCCAGGGTTTTCCCAGTCACGACGTTGTAAAACGACGGGATCGATCTCGCCATACAGCGCGTTGAAAC
GCTGGGCAATATCGCGGCTCAGTTCGAGGTGCTGTTTCTGGTCTTCACCCACCGGTACCTTACGCTTCTT
CTTTGGAGCAGTCATTTTTTCTGAGCTCGGTACCCAGGCGCGCCTTCGAGATCGGGCCCCCCCAACCCAA
GCGGCAGAGAGTGGCCGGAACTTTCTGCCGCTCGGGAGCCCCGGCTGTAGATAGCAAAGTGCTGGCAGTC
TGAATGCCCACCCACTGTCCCCCACCCCTCCCTCTCCTGTCCGGCCTGATTTGTGGTTAAGGAAAGCGGC
GGCAGCGCCCCAGGGCTTCCTCACCCCTAGCTTCTCGCCAGGCGCCCTGGGCTATTTATCCGTAGTAGCC
TAAACGCCCCGGAGCCCAGGCGGGCAGCTGGGGGAGGGGGAGTCCGAGGCCAATAGGAACACTGCGGGGC
GGGGCTTGGGGGGGGTCCCCGGGGTGGCCGCAGGGGCCCGCAGACTGGCCAGCCAGCCCGCCCCTCCACA
CTGGCGTGCGCGCTAGGTCCCCTACCGGGCAGGGAGGGAGGGAGCGACCGGCAGCCCTAGGCGGCTGCAC
TTGG
